Addgene plasmid #29638: pGEX-MK1
Depositing lab: Bruce Tempel. Depositing organization: University of Washington.
Backbone
  Vector backbone: pGEX-KG
  Backbone manufacturer: Amersham
  Backbone size w/o insert (bp): 3200
  Vector type: Bacterial Expression
Growth in bacteria
  Bacterial resistance: Ampicillin, 100 μg/mL
  Growth temperature: 37°C
  Growth strain: DH5alpha
  Copy number: High Copy
Gene/Insert
  Gene/Insert name: Mk1
  Species: M. musculus (mouse)
  Entrez Gene: Kcna1 (a.k.a. Kca1-1, Kv1.1, MBK1, Mk-1, Shak, mceph)
  Cloning method: Restriction Enzyme; 5′ cloning site NcoI (destroyed during cloning); 3′ cloning site EcoRI (not destroyed)
  Sequencing primers: 5′ SP6; 3′ T7
Terms and licenses: Academic/Nonprofit Terms; Industry Terms: Not Available to Industry
How to cite: pGEX-MK1 was a gift from Bruce Tempel (Addgene plasmid # 29638 ; http://n2t.net/addgene:29638 ; RRID:Addgene_29638)
