[The description below was written by a language model from this plasmid's Addgene catalogue record.]
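Description:
pGEX-MK1 is a bacterial expression plasmid built on the pGEX-KG backbone, a member of the pGEX family of vectors designed to produce proteins in E. coli as fusions to glutathione S-transferase (GST). It is maintained as a high-copy plasmid under ampicillin selection. The record does not include a feature table, so the promoter, origin of replication and tag arrangement are not explicitly listed. Vectors of this family generally use an IPTG-inducible tac promoter with a lacI repressor gene, place GST at the N-terminus of the insert, and include a protease cleavage site between GST and the cloned protein. These details should be regarded as typical of the backbone rather than confirmed for this specific construct.

The insert is Mk1, from the mouse gene Kcna1, which encodes the Shaker-related voltage-gated potassium channel subunit Kv1.1 (also known as MBK1). It was introduced by restriction cloning, with an NcoI site at the 5′ junction that was destroyed in the process and an EcoRI site at the 3′ junction that remains intact. The record does not state the insert size or whether the full coding sequence or only a fragment of the channel is present. It also does not explicitly confirm that the insert is in frame with GST, although that is the expected design for this backbone. SP6 and T7 are listed as sequencing primers, which is unusual for a pGEX vector and may reflect sequences carried over from an earlier cloning intermediate.

No purpose is stated. A GST–Kv1.1 fusion of this kind would typically be used to produce recombinant protein by glutathione affinity purification, for example as an antigen for antibody generation or for binding assays.
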