>Addgene plasmid #29638 | pGEX-MK1 | addgene partial sequence | sequence record 31827 | 29638 with SP6
TCAGAATAAACGCTCAACTTTGGCAGATCTACCATGACGGTGATGTCGGGGGAGAATGCGGACGAGGCTT
CGACCGCTCCAGGTCACCCCCAGGATGGCAGCTACCCGAGGCAGGCGGACCACGACGACCACGAATGCTG
CGAGCGCGTAGTAATCAACATCTCCGGGCTGCGCTTCGAAACGCAGCTCAAGACTCTGGCACAGTTCCCC
AACACGCTGCTGGGCAACCCGAAGAAACGCATGCGCTACTTTGACCCCCTGAGGAACGAGTACTTCTTTG
ACCGCAACCGGCCCAGCTTCGATGCCATCCTTTATTACTACCAGTCCGGGGGCCGCCTGCGCAGGCCGGT
CAACGTGCCCCTGGACATGTTCTCCGAGGAGATTAAATTTTACGAGTTGGGCGAGGAAGCCATGGAGAAG
TTCCGGGAAGATGAGGGCTTCATCAAGGAAGAGGAGCGCCCCCTACCCGAGAAGGAGTACCAGCGCCAGG
TGTGGCTGCTCTTTGAGTATCCGGAGAGCTCAGGACCTGCCCGGGTTATTGCCATTGTGTCGGTCATGGT
CATCCTCATCTCCATAGTCATCTTTTGCCTGGAGACTCTCCCTGAGCTGAAGGACGAC
